>Addgene plasmid #246269 | pCAGGS-3HA-TBC1D30 | addgene full sequence | sequence record 488602 | Addgene NGS Result
GTGCCACCTGGGTCGATCGACATTGATTATTGACTAGTTATTAATAGTAATCAATTACGGGGTCATTAGT
TCATAGCCCATATATGGAGTTCCGCGTTACATAACTTACGGTAAATGGCCCGCCTGGCTGACCGCCCAAC
GACCCCCGCCCATTGACGTCAATAATGACGTATGTTCCCATAGTAACGCCAATAGGGACTTTCCATTGAC
GTCAATGGGTGGAGTATTTACGGTAAACTGCCCACTTGGCAGTACATCAAGTGTATCATATGCCAAGTAC
GCCCCCTATTGACGTCAATGACGGTAAATGGCCCGCCTGGCATTATGCCCAGTACATGACCTTATGGGAC
TTTCCTACTTGGCAGTACATCTACGTATTAGTCATCGCTATTACCATGGTCGAGGTGAGCCCCACGTTCT
GCTTCACTCTCCCCATCTCCCCCCCCTCCCCACCCCCAATTTTGTATTTATTTATTTTTTAATTATTTTG
TGCAGCGATGGGGGCGGGGGGGGGGGGGGGCGCGCGCCAGGCGGGGCGGGGCGGGGCGAGGGGCGGGGCG
GGGCGAGGCGGAGAGGTGCGGCGGCAGCCAATCAGAGCGGCGCGCTCCGAAAGTTTCCTTTTATGGCGAG
GCGGCGGCGGCGGCGGCCCTATAAAAAGCGAAGCGCGCGGCGGGCGGGAGTCGCTGCGCGCTGCCTTCGC
CCCGTGCCCCGCTCCGCCGCCGCCTCGCGCCGCCCGCCCCGGCTCTGACTGACCGCGTTACTCCCACAGG
TGAGCGGGCGGGACGGCCCTTCTCCTCCGGGCTGTAATTAGCGCTTGGTTTAATGACGGCTTGTTTCTTT
TCTGTGGCTGCGTGAAAGCCTTGAGGGGCTCCGGGAGGGCCCTTTGTGCGGGGGGAGCGGCTCGGGGGGT
GCGTGCGTGTGTGTGTGCGTGGGGAGCGCCGCGTGCGGCTCCGCGCTGCCCGGCGGCTGTGAGCGCTGCG
GGCGCGGCGCGGGGCTTTGTGCGCTCCGCAGTGTGCGCGAGGGGAGCGCGGCCGGGGGCGGTGCCCCGCG
GTGCGGGGGGGGCTGCGAGGGGAACAAAGGCTGCGTGCGGGGTGTGTGCGTGGGGGGGTGAGCAGGGGGT
GTGGGCGCGTCGGTCGGGCTGCAACCCCCCCTGCACCCCCCTCCCCGAGTTGCTGAGCACGGCCCGGCTT
CGGGTGCGGGGCTCCGTACGGGGCGTGGCGCGGGGCTCGCCGTGCCGGGCGGGGGGTGGCGGCAGGTGGG
GGTGCCGGGCGGGGCGGGGCCGCCTCGGGCCGGGGAGGGCTCGGGGGAGGGGCGCGGCGGCCCCCGGAGC
GCCGGCGGCTGTCGAGGCGCGGCGAGCCGCAGCCATTGCCTTTTATGGTAATCGTGCGAGAGGGCGCAGG
GACTTCCTTTGTCCCAAATCTGTGCGGAGCCGAAATCTGGGAGGCGCCGCCGCACCCCCTCTAGCGGGCG
CGGGGCGAAGCGGTGCGGCGCCGGCAGGAAGGAAATGGGCGGGGAGGGCCTTCGTGCGTCGCCGCGCCGC
CGTCCCCTTCTCCCTCTCCAGCCTCGGGGCTGTCCGCGGGGGGACGGCTGCCTTCGGGGGGGACGGGGCA
GGGCGGGGTTCGGCTTCTGGCGTGTGACCGGCGGCTCTAGCTAGAGCCTCTGCTAACCATGTTCATGCCT
TCTTCTTTTTCCTACAGCTCCTGGGCAACGTGCTGGTTATTGTGCTGTCTCATCATTTTGGCAAAGAATT
CGCTAGCGCTACCGGTGCCACCATGGCATACCCTTATGACGTACCAGATTACGCGGGATATCCCTACGAT
GTCCCCGATTACGCGCGTTATCCATATGACGTCCCGGACTATGCCGAATTCCTCGAGCTCATGCGGCAGG
ACAAACTGACCAGCTCCCTGCGTCGCGGCGGGCGATGCCTGAAGCGCCAGGGCGGCGGTGGCGTGGGCAC
CATCCTGAGCAATGTGCTCAAGAAGCGCAGCTGCATCTCGCGGACCGCGCCCCGGTTGCTCTGCACCTTG
GAGCCGGGAGTTGATACAAAATTGAAGTTCACACTTGAACCATCTTTGGGTCAAAATGGTTTTCAGCAGT
GGTATGATGCTCTCAAGGCAGTTGCCAGACTGTCAACGGGGATCCCGAAGGAATGGAGGAGGAAAGTTTG
GTTGACCTTGGCGGATCACTATTTGCATAGTATAGCCATCGACTGGGACAAAACCATGCGCTTCACTTTC
AACGAGAGGAGCAACCCCGATGACGACTCAATGGGGATTCAGATCGTCAAGGATCTGCATCGCACGGGCT
GTAGTTCCTACTGTGGCCAGGAGGCGGAGCAAGACAGGGTGGTACTAAAGCGGGTGCTATTGGCTTACGC
CCGGTGGAACAAGAATGTCGGGTACTGTCAAGGCTTCAACATCCTGGCTGCCCTCATTCTGGAAGTGATG
GAAGGCAACGAGGGGGACGCGCTGAAGATTATGATTTACCTGATTGATAAGGTGCTCCCTGAAAGCTACT
TTGTCAATAATCTCCGGGCACTGTCTGTGGATATGGCTGTCTTCAGAGACCTCCTGCGACTGAAGCTCCC
TGAGCTGTCTCAGCACCTCGACACTCTTCAGAGAACTTCAAACAAAGAGAGCGGAGGCGGATATGAGCCC
CCGCTCACCAATGTCTTCACGATGCAGTGGTTCCTCACGCTCTTTGCCACGTGCCTCCCTAACCACACGG
TTCTGAAGATCTGGGACTCAGTATTCTTTGAAGGTTCAGAGATCATCCTGAGGGTGTCGCTGGCTATCTG
GGCAAAACTGGGAGAGCAGATAGAATGTTGTGAAACAGCAGACGAGTTCTACGGTACCATGGGGCGCCTT
ACCCAGGAGATGCTGGAGCATGATCTCTTGCAGAGCCATGAGCTCATGCAGACAGTGTATTCGATGGCCC
CATTCCCTTTCCCGCAGTTGGCGGAGTTGAGGGAGAAGTATACCTACAACATTACACCATTTCCAGCCAC
AATCAAGCCCACTTCAGTTTCTGGGCGACACAGTAAGTCCAGAGATAGTGACGATGAGAACGGCCCGGAC
GATGAGGATGCTGTCGCTAGTGCTGTGGGGTGCCTTGGACCGCTCAGTGGGCTCCTGGCTCCTGAACTGC
AGAAGTACCAAAAGCAGATTAAAGAAGGGACAGAGGAACAGACCCTGAGGTCGAACAACATCGCAGAGCT
GAGCCCAGGAGCCATCAATTCGTGTCGAAGTGAGTACCACGCAGCGTTCAACAGCATGATGACAGAGCGG
ATGACCACGGACATCAACGCCCTGAAGAGGCAGTACTCGCGCATTAAGAAGAAGCAGCAGCAGCAGCTCC
ACCAGGTGTACATAAGAGCAGACAAAGGGCCAGTGACCAGCATCCTCCCATCTCAGGCAAATAGTTCTCC
GGTGATCAACCATCTTCTTCTAGGGAAAAAGATGAAAATTACAAACAGAGCAGCCAAGAATGCAGTCATC
CACATGCCTGGCCACGCGGGAGGAAAAATATCTCCTGTCCCTTACGAAGACATTAAGACAAAGCTCAACT
CTCCGTGGCGGACTCACATCCGAGTCCACAAAAAGAACATGCCAAGGACCAAGAGCCATCTGGGCTGTGG
AGACACAGTAGGGCTAATAGAAGAACAGAATGAAGGCTGTAAGACCAGCAGCTTGGGGGCAGCTGAGGAG
TTTCCCTCCAGTTGTGCAGTAACAGCTCAGAGTGAGGGCAGCAGCGGTGACAGCGTCACTCCGAGGACAA
TCGAAGGGCAGTCTCCAGAGCCCGTATTTGGGGATGCTGACGTTGATGTGACTGCAGTTCAGGTGAAATT
AGAAGCCTTGGAACTTAACCAAAGGGATACCACGGCAGAAACTGAGTCCAAGGGGCAGCGGCATGCCCCA
GAGTTAGTCGATGCCCCTGGAGAAAACCAGACTGTCAGCAAATCTCTCCCGGGAAGCAACTCAAAACCCC
CCATCTTCAGTCCCTTCCCCAGTGTCAAGCCGCTGCGAAAGTCAGCCACAGCCAGGAATTTGGGATTATA
TGGCCCTACCGAAAGAACCCCAACCATGCACTTCCCTCAGATGAGCAGGGGCTTCAGCAAGTCAGGCATG
GGGAGCAGCAGCACCAAGAAGCGATGAGCGGCCGCGACTCTAGAGTCGACGGATCTTTTTCCCTCTGCCA
AAAATTATGGGGACATCATGAAGCCCCTTGAGCATCTGACTTCTGGCTAATAAAGGAAATTTATTTTCAT
TGCAATAGTGTGTTGGAATTTTTTGTGTCTCTCACTCGGAAGGACATATGGGAGGGCAAATCATTTAAAA
CATCAGAATGAGTATTTGGTTTAGAGTTTGGCAACATATGCCCATATGCTGGCTGCCATGAACAAAGGTT
GGCTATAAAGAGGTCATCAGTATATGAAACAGCCCCCTGCTGTCCATTCCTTATTCCATAGAAAAGCCTT
GACTTGAGGTTAGATTTTTTTTATATTTTGTTTTGTGTTATTTTTTTCTTTAACATCCCTAAAATTTTCC
TTACATGTTTTACTAGCCAGATTTTTCCTCCTCTCCTGACTACTCCCAGTCATAGCTGTCCCTCTTCTCT
TATGGAGATCCCTCGACCTGCAGCCCAAGCTTGGCGTAATCATGGTCATAGCTGTTTCCTGTGTGAAATT
GTTATCCGCTCACAATTCCACACAACATACGAGCCGGAAGCATAAAGTGTAAAGCCTGGGGTGCCTAATG
AGTGAGCTAACTCACATTAATTGCGTTGCGCTCACTGCCCGCTTTCCAGTCGGGAAACCTGTCGTGCCAG
CGGATACGCATCTCAATTAGTCAGCAACCATAGTCCCGCCCCTAACTCCGCCCATCCCGCCCCTAACTCC
GCCCAGTTCCGCCCATTCTCCGCCCCATGGCTGACTAATTTTTTTTATTTATGCAGAGGCCGAGGCCGCC
TCGGCCTCTGAGCTATTCCAGAAGTAGTGAGGAGGCTTTTTTGGAGGCCTAGGCTTTTGCAAAAAGCTAA
CTTGTTTATTGCAGCTTATAATGGTTACAAATAAAGCAATAGCATCACAAATTTCACAAATAAAGCATTT
TTTTCACTGCATTCTAGTTGTGGTTTGTCCAAACTCATCAATGTATCTTATCATGTCTCGATCCGCTGCA
TTAATGAATCGGCCAACGCGCGGGGAGAGGCGGTTTGCGTATTGGGCGCTCTTCCGCTTCCTCGCTCACT
GACTCGCTGCGCTCGGTCGTTCGGCTGCGGCGAGCGGTATCAGCTCACTCAAAGGCGGTAATACGGTTAT
CCACAGAATCAGGGGATAACGCAGGAAAGAACATGTGAGCAAAAGGCCAGCAAAAGGCCAGGAACCGTAA
AAAGGCCGCGTTGCTGGCGTTTTTCCATAGGCTCCGCCCCCCTGACGAGCATCACAAAAATCGACGCTCA
AGTCAGAGGTGGCGAAACCCGACAGGACTATAAAGATACCAGGCGTTTCCCCCTGGAAGCTCCCTCGTGC
GCTCTCCTGTTCCGACCCTGCCGCTTACCGGATACCTGTCCGCCTTTCTCCCTTCGGGAAGCGTGGCGCT
TTCTCATAGCTCACGCTGTAGGTATCTCAGTTCGGTGTAGGTCGTTCGCTCCAAGCTGGGCTGTGTGCAC
GAACCCCCCGTTCAGCCCGACCGCTGCGCCTTATCCGGTAACTATCGTCTTGAGTCCAACCCGGTAAGAC
ACGACTTATCGCCACTGGCAGCAGCCACTGGTAACAGGATTAGCAGAGCGAGGTATGTAGGCGGTGCTAC
AGAGTTCTTGAAGTGGTGGCCTAACTACGGCTACACTAGAAGAACAGTATTTGGTATCTGCGCTCTGCTG
AAGCCAGTTACCTTCGGAAAAAGAGTTGGTAGCTCTTGATCCGGCAAACAAACCACCGCTGGTAGCGGTG
GTTTTTTTGTTTGCAAGCAGCAGATTACGCGCAGAAAAAAAGGATCTCAAGAAGATCCTTTGATCTTTTC
TACGGGGTCTGACGCTCAGTGGAACGAAAACTCACGTTAAGGGATTTTGGTCATGAGATTATCAAAAAGG
ATCTTCACCTAGATCCTTTTAAATTAAAAATGAAGTTTTAAATCAATCTAAAGTATATATGAGTAAACTT
GGTCTGACAGTTACCAATGCTTAATCAGTGAGGCACCTATCTCAGCGATCTGTCTATTTCGTTCATCCAT
AGTTGCCTGACTCCCCGTCGTGTAGATAACTACGATACGGGAGGGCTTACCATCTGGCCCCAGTGCTGCA
ATGATACCGCGAGACCCACGCTCACCGGCTCCAGATTTATCAGCAATAAACCAGCCAGCCGGAAGGGCCG
AGCGCAGAAGTGGTCCTGCAACTTTATCCGCCTCCATCCAGTCTATTAATTGTTGCCGGGAAGCTAGAGT
AAGTAGTTCGCCAGTTAATAGTTTGCGCAACGTTGTTGCCATTGCTACAGGCATCGTGGTGTCACGCTCG
TCGTTTGGTATGGCTTCATTCAGCTCCGGTTCCCAACGATCAAGGCGAGTTACATGATCCCCCATGTTGT
GCAAAAAAGCGGTTAGCTCCTTCGGTCCTCCGATCGTTGTCAGAAGTAAGTTGGCCGCAGTGTTATCACT
CATGGTTATGGCAGCACTGCATAATTCTCTTACTGTCATGCCATCCGTAAGATGCTTTTCTGTGACTGGT
GAGTACTCAACCAAGTCATTCTGAGAATAGTGTATGCGGCGACCGAGTTGCTCTTGCCCGGCGTCAATAC
GGGATAATACCGCACCACATAGCAGAACTTTAAAAGTGCTCATCATTGGAAAACGTTCTTCGGGGCGAAA
ACTCTCAAGGATCTTACCGCTGTTGAGATCCAGTTCGATGTAACCCACTCGTGCACCCAACTGATCTTCA
GCATCTTTTACTTTCACCAGCGTTTCTGGGTGAGCAAAAACAGGAAGGCAAAATGCCGCAAAAAAGGGAA
TAAGGGCGACACGGAAATGTTGAATACTCATACTCTTCCTTTTTCAATATTATTGAAGCATTTATCAGGG
TTATTGTCTCATGAGCGGATACATATTTGAATGTATTTAGAAAAATAAACAAATAGGGGTTCCGCGCACA
TTTCCCCGAAAA
Features (pLannotate 1.2.2; 18 found; start..end, strand, type, name):
     19..398     +  enhancer       CMV enhancer: human cytomegalovirus immediate early enhancer
    400..676     +  promoter       chicken β-actin promoter: No description available
    677..1697    +  intron         chimeric intron: chimera between introns from chicken β-actin and rabbit β-globin
   1695..1751    +  CDS            HBB (fragment): HBB_LEPEU - Experimental evidence at protein level: Swiss-Prot protein existence level 1. Involved in oxygen transport from the lung to the various peripheral tissues. From Lepus europaeus (European hare).
   1839..1864    +  CDS            3xHA (fragment): three tandem HA epitope tags
   1881..4154    +  CDS            Tbc1d30: TBC30_MOUSE - Also known as Kiaa0984. Experimental evidence at protein level: Swiss-Prot protein existence level 1. GTPase-activating protein (GAP) with broad specificity. Acts as a GAP for RAB3A. Also exhibits significant GAP activity toward RAB22A, RAB27A, and RAB35 in vitro (By similarity). From Mus musculus (Mouse).
   4249..4304    +  polyA_signal   β-globin poly(A) signal: rabbit β-globin polyadenylation signal (Gil and Proudfoot, 1987)
   4689..4705    -  protein_bind   lac operator: The lac repressor binds to the lac operator to inhibit transcription in E. coli. This inhibition can be relieved by adding lactose or isopropyl-β-D-thiogalactopyranoside (IPTG). lac repressor encoded by lacI
   4713..4743    -  promoter       lac promoter: promoter for the E. coli lac operon
   4758..4779    -  protein_bind   CAP binding site: CAP binding activates transcription in the presence of cAMP. E. coli catabolite activator protein
   4792..4831    -  CDS            lacI (fragment): lac repressor; lacI; The lac repressor binds to the lac operator to inhibit transcription in E. coli. This inhibition can be relieved by adding lactose or isopropyl-β-D-thiogalactopyranoside (IPTG).
   4838..4860    +  promoter       SV40 promoter (fragment): SV40 enhancer and early promoter
   4884..5019    +  rep_origin     SV40 ori: SV40 origin of replication
   5039..5160    +  polyA_signal   SV40 poly(A) signal: SV40 polyadenylation signal
   5175..5229    -  CDS            lacI (fragment): lac repressor; lacI; The lac repressor binds to the lac operator to inhibit transcription in E. coli. This inhibition can be relieved by adding lactose or isopropyl-β-D-thiogalactopyranoside (IPTG).
   5412..6000    -  rep_origin     ori: high-copy-number ColE1/pMB1/pBR322/pUC origin of replication
   6171..7031    -  CDS            AmpR: β-lactamase; bla; confers resistance to ampicillin, carbenicillin, and related antibiotics
   7032..7136    -  promoter       AmpR promoter: bla
