[The description below was written by a language model from this plasmid's Addgene catalogue record and pLannotate feature annotations shown in this document.]
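Description:
pCAGGS-3HA-TBC1D30 is a mammalian expression plasmid built on the pCAGGS backbone, about 7.2 kb in total, that drives strong constitutive expression of an epitope-tagged Rab GTPase-activating protein. It is propagated in E. coli through a high-copy ColE1/pUC-type origin and selected with ampicillin via the β-lactamase gene and its native promoter. The backbone also carries remnants of the lac promoter/operator region and small lacI fragments, along with an SV40 origin of replication and SV40 polyadenylation signal. The SV40 origin can support episomal amplification in cells that express large T antigen.

The payload is rat Tbc1d30 (also known as KIAA0984), fused at its N terminus to a triple HA tag for detection by immunoblotting or immunostaining. The automated annotation matched the coding sequence to the mouse orthologue and detected only a fragment of the 3xHA element, but the catalogue record gives the species as rat and the tag as 3HA. Expression is controlled by the composite CAG promoter, which combines the CMV immediate early enhancer, the chicken β-actin promoter and a chimeric β-actin/β-globin intron. Transcripts are terminated by the rabbit β-globin polyadenylation signal. A short β-globin-derived fragment annotated upstream of the tag is a typical remnant of the pCAGGS cassette rather than part of the intended protein.

The depositor lists the construct's purpose as a Rab8 GAP, meaning overexpression is intended to inactivate Rab8 by stimulating its GTP hydrolysis. It is associated with a study of Rab GTPase signalling in AMPA receptor trafficking and dendritic spine enlargement during long-term potentiation.
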