Addgene plasmid #246269: pCAGGS-3HA-TBC1D30
Purpose: Rab8 GAP
Depositing lab: Ryohei Yasuda. Depositing organization: Max Planck Florida Institute. Publication: Rab10 inactivation promotes AMPAR trafficking and spine enlargement during long-term potentiation. Wang J, Nishiyama J, Parra-Bueno P, Okaz E, Oz G, Liu X, Watabe T, Suponitsky-Kroyter I, McGraw TE, Szatmari EM, Yasuda R. Elife. 2025 Sep 23;13:RP103879. doi: 10.7554/eLife.103879. PubMed 40986440.
Backbone
  Vector backbone: pCAGGS
  Backbone size w/o insert (bp): 4770
  Vector type: Mammalian Expression
Growth in bacteria
  Bacterial resistance: Ampicillin, 100 μg/mL
  Growth temperature: 37°C
  Growth strain: DH5alpha
  Copy number: High Copy
Gene/Insert
  Gene/Insert name: 3HA-TBC1D30 (alt name: KIAA0984)
  Species: R. norvegicus (rat)
  Insert size (bp): 2382
  Entrez Gene: Tbc1d30 (a.k.a. RGD1305255)
  Promoter: CAG
  Tag / fusion protein: 3HA (N terminal on insert)
  Cloning method: Restriction Enzyme; 5′ cloning site Unknown (unknown if destroyed)
Terms and licenses: Academic/Nonprofit Terms; Industry Terms: Not Available to Industry
How to cite: pCAGGS-3HA-TBC1D30 was a gift from Ryohei Yasuda (Addgene plasmid # 246269 ; http://n2t.net/addgene:246269 ; RRID:Addgene_246269)
